>Addgene plasmid #124640 | pAAV-EF1a-FDIO-ArchT-GFP | addgene full sequence | sequence record 245622 | Addgene NGS Result
CCTGCAGGCAGCTGCGCGCTCGCTCGCTCACTGAGGCCGCCCGGGCGTCGGGCGACCTTTGGTCGCCCGG
CCTCAGTGAGCGAGCGCGCAGAGAGGGAGTGGCCAACTCCATCACTAGGGGTTCCTGCGGCCGCACGCGT
AAGCTTTGCAAAGATGGATAAAGTTTTAAACAGAGAGGAATCTTTGCAGCTAATGGACCTTCTAGGTCTT
GAAAGGAGTGGGAATTGGCTCCGGTGCCCGTCAGTGGGCAGAGCGCACATCGCCCACAGTCCCCGAGAAG
TTGGGGGGAGGGGTCGGCAATTGAACCGGTGCCTAGAGAAGGTGGCGCGGGGTAAACTGGGAAAGTGATG
TCGTGTACTGGCTCCGCCTTTTTCCCGAGGGTGGGGGAGAACCGTATATAAGTGCAGTAGTCGCCGTGAA
CGTTCTTTTTCGCAACGGGTTTGCCGCCAGAACACAGGTAAGTGCCGTGTGTGGTTCCCGCGGGCCTGGC
CTCTTTACGGGTTATGGCCCTTGCGTGCCTTGAATTACTTCCACCTGGCTGCAGTACGTGATTCTTGATC
CCGAGCTTCGGGTTGGAAGTGGGTGGGAGAGTTCGAGGCCTTGCGCTTAAGGAGCCCCTTCGCCTCGTGC
TTGAGTTGAGGCCTGGCCTGGGCGCTGGGGCCGCCGCGTGCGAATCTGGTGGCACCTTCGCGCCTGTCTC
GCTGCTTTCGATAAGTCTCTAGCCATTTAAAATTTTTGATGACCTGCTGCGACGCTTTTTTTCTGGCAAG
ATAGTCTTGTAAATGCGGGCCAAGATCTGCACACTGGTATTTCGGTTTTTGGGGCCGCGGGCGGCGACGG
GGCCCGTGCGTCCCAGCGCACATGTTCGGCGAGGCGGGGCCTGCGAGCGCGGCCACCGAGAATCGGACGG
GGGTAGTCTCAAGCTGGCCGGCCTGCTCTGGTGCCTGGCCTCGCGCCGCCGTGTATCGCCCCGCCCTGGG
CGGCAAGGCTGGCCCGGTCGGCACCAGTTGCGTGAGCGGAAAGATGGCCGCTTCCCGGCCCTGCTGCAGG
GAGCTCAAAATGGAGGACGCGGCGCTCGGGAGAGCGGGCGGGTGAGTCACCCACACAAAGGAAAAGGGCC
TTTCCGTCCTCAGCCGTCGCTTCATGTGACTCCACGGAGTACCGGGCGCCGTCCAGGCACCTCGATTAGT
TCTCGAGCTTTTGGAGTACGTCGTCTTTAGGTTGGGGGGAGGGGTTTTATGCGATGGAGTTTCCCCACAC
TGAGTGGGTGGAGACTGAAGTTAGGCCAGCTTGGCACTTGATGTAATTCTCCTTGGAATTTGCCCTTTTT
GAGTTTGGATCTTGGTTCATTCTCAAGCCTCAGACAGTGGTTCAAAGTTTTTTTCTTCCATTTCAGGTGT
CGTGAGGTACCGGATCCTCTAGAGTCGACTCCGGAGAAGTTCCTATTCTCTAGAAAGTATAGGAACTTCG
CAGAATGGTAGCTGGATTGTAGCTGCTATTAGCAATATGAAACCTCTTAGAAGTTCCTATTCTTCAAAAG
GTATAGGAACTTCGGCGCGCCTTACTTGTACAGCTCGTCCATGCCGAGAGTGATCCCGGCGGCGGTCACG
AACTCCAGCAGGACCATGTGATCGCGCTTCTCGTTGGGGTCTTTGCTCAGGGCGGACTGGGTGCTCAGGT
AGTGGTTGTCGGGCAGCAGCACGGGGCCGTCGCCGATGGGGGTGTTCTGCTGGTAGTGGTCGGCGAGCTG
CACGCTGCCGTCCTCGATGTTGTGGCGGATCTTGAAGTTCACCTTGATGCCGTTCTTCTGCTTGTCGGCC
ATGATATAGACGTTGTGGCTGTTGTAGTTGTACTCCAGCTTGTGCCCCAGGATGTTGCCGTCCTCCTTGA
AGTCGATGCCCTTCAGCTCGATGCGGTTCACCAGGGTGTCGCCCTCGAACTTCACCTCGGCGCGGGTCTT
GTAGTTGCCGTCGTCCTTGAAGAAGATGGTGCGCTCCTGGACGTAGCCTTCGGGCATGGCGGACTTGAAG
AAGTCGTGCTGCTTCATGTGGTCGGGGTAGCGGCTGAAGCACTGCACGCCGTAGGTCAGGGTGGTCACGA
GGGTGGGCCAGGGCACGGGCAGCTTGCCGGTGGTGCAAATGAACTTCAGGGTCAGCTTGCCGTAGGTGGC
ATCGCCCTCGCCCTCGCCGGACACGCTGAACTTGTGGCCGTTTACGTCGCCGTCCAGCTCGACCAGGATG
GGCACCACCCCGGTGAACAGCTCCTCGCCCTTGCTCACTGCTACTGGGCCCCGGGGCTCGGGGGCCTCGG
TGTCGCCCAGGATGGCCCTGCTCCTCAGCAGGATGAAGCCGAAGCCCACTTTGGCGGTCACGTCCAGCAC
CATGAACAGCAGGGTCTCGATTCCCAGTCCCACCACTCCAGCTCCCTCGGTTCCGATGATCCACAGGATG
GGGTAGGCGGTCCACAGCACCAGCACCAGGGCGGTCAGGGTGTTGAAGGTGCTAGCCACCTCTGGTCCCC
TCTCCTTAGCAGCAGCCCTCAGGCTGGTAGCCAGGAAGTACAGCACCACGATCATGCAGATGGTGCTGAA
CAGCCACCAGCTGTACCTAGCCAGTGGGGTGTGGCTCAGGGCGCCGATCAGGCCGGTCACGATCATCAGG
GCGTCCACTCCCACCAGGGTTCCGATGCTCACCCTGTCCACCTTAGCCAGCAGGGCCAGGTCGAGCAGAA
GCAAAGGGGTGGTGAACAGCCAGTCGGCGTATCTGGCGTAGTAGATGTCCAGCACCTCGCCGGCCACGGT
CACCTCGGTCAGGCCGATGCCGAAGAACATGCTCAGGTAGGCGGCGCTGGCGATGCCGGGCACCAGGATT
GTGATGCTGTAGTACTCCCTGGCCTCCTTGTCGGTCACGCCCCAGCCCTTCACGATGAAGTAGAAGGTGC
CGATCAGCATCAGCAGGGTTCCGATTCCCAGCCACAGGGTCTCTGGCCTTCCGTCGCCCAGCAGGTCGTA
TCCTGCCTGCAGAGCGATGGGGTCCATGGTGGCGCTAGCGAAGTTCCTATACTTTCTAGAGAATAGGAAC
TTCTTGCCTTAACCCAGAAATTATCACTGTTATTCTTTAGAATGGTGCAAAGAGAAGTTCCTATACCTTT
TGAAGAATAGGAACTTCGAATTCGATATCAAGCTTATCGATAATCAACCTCTGGATTACAAAATTTGTGA
AAGATTGACTGGTATTCTTAACTATGTTGCTCCTTTTACGCTATGTGGATACGCTGCTTTAATGCCTTTG
TATCATGCTATTGCTTCCCGTATGGCTTTCATTTTCTCCTCCTTGTATAAATCCTGGTTGCTGTCTCTTT
ATGAGGAGTTGTGGCCCGTTGTCAGGCAACGTGGCGTGGTGTGCACTGTGTTTGCTGACGCAACCCCCAC
TGGTTGGGGCATTGCCACCACCTGTCAGCTCCTTTCCGGGACTTTCGCTTTCCCCCTCCCTATTGCCACG
GCGGAACTCATCGCCGCCTGCCTTGCCCGCTGCTGGACAGGGGCTCGGCTGTTGGGCACTGACAATTCCG
TGGTGTTGTCGGGGAAATCATCGTCCTTTCCTTGGCTGCTCGCCTATGTTGCCACCTGGATTCTGCGCGG
GACGTCCTTCTGCTACGTCCCTTCGGCCCTCAATCCAGCGGACCTTCCTTCCCGCGGCCTGCTGCCGGCT
CTGCGGCCTCTTCCGCGTCTTCGCCTTCGCCCTCAGACGAGTCGGATCTCCCTTTGGGCCGCCTCCCCGC
ATCGATACCGAGCGCTGCTCGAGAGATCTACGGGTGGCATCCCTGTGACCCCTCCCCAGTGCCTCTCCTG
GCCCTGGAAGTTGCCACTCCAGTGCCCACCAGCCTTGTCCTAATAAAATTAAGTTGCATCATTTTGTCTG
ACTAGGTGTCCTTCTATAATATTATGGGGTGGAGGGGGGTGGTATGGAGCAAGGGGCAAGTTGGGAAGAC
AACCTGTAGGGCCTGCGGGGTCTATTGGGAACCAAGCTGGAGTGCAGTGGCACAATCTTGGCTCACTGCA
ATCTCCGCCTCCTGGGTTCAAGCGATTCTCCTGCCTCAGCCTCCCGAGTTGTTGGGATTCCAGGCATGCA
TGACCAGGCTCAGCTAATTTTTGTTTTTTTGGTAGAGACGGGGTTTCACCATATTGGCCAGGCTGGTCTC
CAACTCCTAATCTCAGGTGATCTACCCACCTTGGCCTCCCAAATTGCTGGGATTACAGGCGTGAACCACT
GCTCCCTTCCCTGTCCTTCTGATTTTGTAGGTAACCACGTGCGGACCGAGCGGCCGCAGGAACCCCTAGT
GATGGAGTTGGCCACTCCCTCTCTGCGCGCTCGCTCGCTCACTGAGGCCGGGCGACCAAAGGTCGCCCGA
CGCCCGGGCTTTGCCCGGGCGGCCTCAGTGAGCGAGCGAGCGCGCAGCTGCCTGCAGGGGCGCCTGATGC
GGTATTTTCTCCTTACGCATCTGTGCGGTATTTCACACCGCATA
[95 nt withheld, positions 4525-4619]
T
[46 nt withheld, positions 4621-4666]
C
[141 nt withheld, positions 4668-4808]
CCTTTGACGTTGGAGTCCACGTTCTTT
[37 nt withheld, positions 4836-4872]
ACTCTATCTCGGGCTATTCTTTTGATTTATAAGGGATTTTGCCGATTTCGGTCTATTGGTTAAAAAATGA
GCTGATTTAACAAAAATTTAACGCGAATTTTAACAAAATATTAACGTTTACAATTTTATGGTGCACTCTC
AGTACAATCTGCTCTGATGCCGCATAGTTAAGCCAGCCCCGACACCCGCCAACACCCGCTGACGCGCCCT
GACGGGCTTGTCTGCTCCCGGCATCCGCTTACAGACAAGCTGTGACCGTCTCCGGGAGCTGCATGTGTCA
GAGGTTTTCACCGTCATCACCGAAACGCGCGAGACGAAAGGGCCTCGTGATACGCCTATTTTTATAGGTT
AATGTCATGATAATAATGGTTTCTTAGACGTCAGGTGGCACTTTTCGGGGAAATGTGCGCGGAACCCCTA
TTTGTTTATTTTTCTAAATACATTCAAATATGTATCCGCTCATGAGACAATAACCCTGATAAATGCTTCA
ATAATATTGAAAAAGGAAGAGTATGAGTATTCAACATTTCCGTGTCGCCCTTATTCCCTTTTTTGCGGCA
TTTTGCCTTCCTGTTTTTGCTCACCCAGAAACGCTGGTGAAAGTAAAAGATGCTGAAGATCAGTTGGGTG
CACGAGTGGGTTACATCGAACTGGATCTCAACAGCGGTAAGATCCTTGAGAGTTTTCGCCCCGAAGAACG
TTTTCCAATGATGAGCACTTTTAAAGTTCTGCTATGTGGCGCGGTATTATCCCGTATTGACGCCGGGCAA
GAGCAACTCGGTCGCCGCATACACTATTCTCAGAATGACTTGGTTGAGTACTCACCAGTCACAGAAAAGC
ATCTTACGGATGGCATGACAGTAAGAGAATTATGCAGTGCTGCCATAACCATGAGTGATAACACTGCGGC
CAACTTACTTCTGACAACGATCGGAGGACCGAAGGAGCTAACCGCTTTTTTGCACAACATGGGGGATCAT
GTAACTCGCCTTGATCGTTGGGAACCGGAGCTGAATGAAGCCATACCAAACGACGAGCGTGACACCACGA
TGCCTGTAGCAATGGCAACAACGTTGCGCAAACTATTAACTGGCGAACTACTTACTCTAGCTTCCCGGCA
ACAATTAATAGACTGGATGGAGGCGGATAAAGTTGCAGGACCACTTCTGCGCTCGGCCCTTCCGGCTGGC
TGGTTTATTGCTGATAAATCTGGAGCCGGTGAGCGTGGGTCTCGCGGTATCATTGCAGCACTGGGGCCAG
ATGGTAAGCCCTCCCGTATCGTAGTTATCTACACGACGGGGAGTCAGGCAACTATGGATGAACGAAATAG
ACAGATCGCTGAGATAGGTGCCTCACTGATTAAGCATTGGTAACTGTCAGACCAAGTTTACTCATATATA
CTTTAGATTGATTTAAAACTTCATTTTTAATTTAAAAGGATCTAGGTGAAGATCCTTTTTGATAATCTCA
TGACCAAAATCCCTTAACGTGAGTTTTCGTTCCACTGAGCGTCAGACCCCGTAGAAAAGATCAAAGGATC
TTCTTGAGATCCTTTTTTTCTGCGCGTAATCTGCTGCTTGCAAACAAAAAAACCACCGCTACCAGCGGTG
GTTTGTTTGCCGGATCAAGAGCTACCAACTCTTTTTCCGAAGGTAACTGGCTTCAGCAGAGCGCAGATAC
CAAATACTGTTCTTCTAGTGTAGCCGTAGTTAGGCCACCACTTCAAGAACTCTGTAGCACCGCCTACATA
CCTCGCTCTGCTAATCCTGTTACCAGTGGCTGCTGCCAGTGGCGATAAGTCGTGTCTTACCGGGTTGGAC
TCAAGACGATAGTTACCGGATAAGGCGCAGCGGTCGGGCTGAACGGGGGGTTCGTGCACACAGCCCAGCT
TGGAGCGAACGACCTACACCGAACTGAGATACCTACAGCGTGAGCTATGAGAAAGCGCCACGCTTCCCGA
AGGGAGAAAGGCGGACAGGTATCCGGTAAGCGGCAGGGTCGGAACAGGAGAGCGCACGAGGGAGCTTCCA
GGGGGAAACGCCTGGTATCTTTATAGTCCTGTCGGGTTTCGCCACCTCTGACTTGAGCGTCGATTTTTGT
GATGCTCGTCAGGGGGGCGGAGCCTATGGAAAAACGCCAGCAACGCGGCCTTTTTACGGTTCCTGGCCTT
TTGCTGGCCTTTTGCTCACATGT
Features (pLannotate 1.2.2; 22 found; start..end, strand, type, name):
     12..39      +  repeat_region  AAV2 ITR (fragment): inverted terminal repeat of adeno-associated virus serotype 2 inverted
     68..86      +  repeat_region  AAV2 ITR (fragment): inverted terminal repeat of adeno-associated virus serotype 2 inverted
    154..220     +  CDS            small t antigen (fragment): SV40 (simian virus 40) small t antigen
    227..1405    +  promoter       EF-1α promoter: strong constitutive promoter for human elongation factor EF-1α
   1412..1429    +  misc_feature   MCS (fragment): pUC18/19 multiple cloning site
   1436..1469    +  protein_bind   FRT (minimal): supports FLP-mediated excision but not integration (Turan and Bode, 2011) FLP recombinase from the Saccharomyces cerevisiae 2μ plasmid
   1470..1519    -  intron         β-globin intron (fragment): internally truncated intron from human β-globin
   1562..2278    -  CDS            EGFP: the original enhanced GFP (Yang et al., 1996) mammalian codon-optimized
   2273..3037    -  CDS            aop3: BACR3_HALSD - Experimental evidence at protein level: Swiss-Prot protein existence level 1. Light-driven proton pump. From Halorubrum sodomense.
   3050..3083    -  protein_bind   FRT (minimal): supports FLP-mediated excision but not integration (Turan and Bode, 2011) FLP recombinase from the Saccharomyces cerevisiae 2μ plasmid
   3084..3134    -  intron         β-globin intron (fragment): internally truncated intron from human β-globin
   3168..3192    +  misc_feature   MCS (fragment): pBluescript multiple cloning site
   3192..3780    +  misc_feature   WPRE: woodchuck hepatitis virus posttranscriptional regulatory element
   3812..4288    +  polyA_signal   hGH poly(A) signal: human growth hormone polyadenylation signal
   4328..4468    +  repeat_region  AAV2 ITR: inverted terminal repeat of adeno-associated virus serotype 2 inverted
   4473..4524    -  misc_feature   bom (fragment): basis of mobility region from pBR322
   4543..4998    +  rep_origin     f1 ori (sequence partly withheld): f1 bacteriophage origin of replication; arrow indicates direction of (+) strand synthesis
   4999..5048    -  misc_feature   bom (fragment): basis of mobility region from pBR322
   5150..5185    -  CDS            rop (fragment): Rop protein, which maintains plasmids at low copy number; rop
   5280..5384    +  promoter       AmpR promoter: bla
   5385..6245    +  CDS            AmpR: β-lactamase; bla; confers resistance to ampicillin, carbenicillin, and related antibiotics
   6416..7004    +  rep_origin     ori: high-copy-number ColE1/pMB1/pBR322/pUC origin of replication
