[The description below was written by a language model from this plasmid's Addgene catalogue record and pLannotate feature annotations shown in this document.]
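Description:
pAAV-EF1a-FDIO-ArchT-GFP is an adeno-associated virus transfer plasmid for Flp recombinase-dependent expression of an inhibitory optogenetic actuator in mammalian cells. It was derived from an existing EF1a-fDIO AAV backbone by swapping in the ArchT-GFP coding region between the AscI and NcoI sites. In bacteria it is maintained through a high-copy ColE1/pUC-type origin and selected with ampicillin via the bla gene; an f1 origin is also present. The expression cassette lies between AAV2 inverted terminal repeats, which allow it to be packaged into recombinant AAV particles. The annotation detects the left ITR only as short fragments, whereas the right ITR is called in full. The sequenced record is 7,065 nt, slightly shorter than the catalogued 7,079 bp.

The payload is ArchT, the archaerhodopsin from Halorubrum sp. TP009, a light-driven outward proton pump that hyperpolarises and silences neurons when illuminated. It is fused at its C terminus to EGFP for visualising expressing cells. The automated annotation labels the opsin by homology to the related Halorubrum sodomense protein. The fusion sits in reverse orientation relative to the upstream human EF-1α promoter and is flanked by FRT-type sites. The feature table identifies one minimal FRT on each side in opposing orientation. The short adjacent "β-globin intron" hits may correspond to the second, heterotypic FRT variant of a double-inverted (fDIO) design, though the record does not say so. In cells expressing FLPo, recombination inverts the cassette into the sense orientation so that EF-1α can drive transcription. A WPRE and the human growth hormone polyadenylation signal downstream enhance transcript stability and processing. The construct is intended for AAV-mediated, Flp-restricted optogenetic silencing of genetically or projection-defined neuronal populations.
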