Addgene plasmid #124640: pAAV-EF1a-FDIO-ArchT-GFP
Purpose: AAV-mediated FLPo-dependent expression of ArchT-GFP under EF1a promoter
Depositing lab: David Dupret. Depositing organization: University of Oxford. Publication: A Hippocampus-Accumbens Tripartite Neuronal Motif Guides Appetitive Memory in Space. Trouche S, Koren V, Doig NM, Ellender TJ, El-Gaby M, Lopes-Dos-Santos V, Reeve HM, Perestenko PV, Garas FN, Magill PJ, Sharott A, Dupret D. Cell. 2019 Mar 7;176(6):1393-1406.e16. doi: 10.1016/j.cell.2018.12.037. Epub 2019 Feb 14. PubMed 30773318.
Backbone
  Vector backbone: AAV
  Backbone manufacturer: Karl Deisseroth (EF1a-fDIO-hChr2(H134R)-EYFP, Addgene 55639)
  Backbone size w/o insert (bp): 5603
  Total vector size (bp): 7079
  Vector type: Mammalian Expression, AAV ; Flp/Frt
Growth in bacteria
  Bacterial resistance: Ampicillin, 100 μg/mL
  Growth temperature: 37°C
  Growth strain: NEB Stable
  Copy number: High Copy
Gene/Insert
  Gene/Insert name: ArchT (alt name: archaerhodopsin TP009)
  Species: Halorubrum sp. TP009
  Insert size (bp): 1476
  GenBank ID: HM367071.1
  Promoter: EF1a
  Tag / fusion protein: EGFP (C terminal on insert)
  Cloning method: Restriction Enzyme; 5′ cloning site AscI (not destroyed); 3′ cloning site NcoI (not destroyed)
  Sequencing primers: 5′ CACCCACACAAAGGAAAAGGGCC; 3′ GCAATAGCATGATACAAAGG
Terms and licenses: Academic/Nonprofit Terms; Industry Terms: Not Available to Industry
How to cite: pAAV-EF1a-FDIO-ArchT-GFP was a gift from David Dupret (Addgene plasmid # 124640 ; http://n2t.net/addgene:124640 ; RRID:Addgene_124640)
